Addgene plasmid #16268: pGEM rat islet1 (phoII) [TJ#1]
Depositing lab: Thomas Jessell. Depositing organization: Columbia University.
Backbone
  Vector backbone: pGEM3
  Backbone manufacturer: Promega
  Backbone size w/o insert (bp): 2700
  Vector type: Bacterial Expression
Growth in bacteria
  Bacterial resistance: Ampicillin, 100 μg/mL
  Growth temperature: 37°C
  Growth strain: DH5alpha
  Copy number: High Copy
Gene/Insert
  Gene/Insert name: islet1 (alt names: isl1; islet-1)
  Species: R. norvegicus (rat)
  Insert size (bp): 1500
  Entrez Gene: Isl1 (a.k.a. Isl-1, isl-1=homeobox)
  Cloning method: Restriction Enzyme; 5′ cloning site HindIII (not destroyed); 3′ cloning site XbaI (not destroyed)
  Sequencing primers: 5′ SP6; 3′ T7
Terms and licenses: Academic/Nonprofit Terms; Industry Terms: Not Available to Industry
Depositor comments: To make a sense probe, cut with XbaI and transcribe with SP6. To make an antisense probe, cut with HindIII and transcribe with T7.
How to cite: pGEM rat islet1 (phoII) [TJ#1] was a gift from Thomas Jessell (Addgene plasmid # 16268 ; http://n2t.net/addgene:16268 ; RRID:Addgene_16268)
