[The description below was written by a language model from this plasmid's Addgene catalogue record.]
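Description:
pGEM rat islet1 (phoII) [TJ#1] is a small, high-copy bacterial plasmid built on the Promega pGEM3 backbone (about 2.7 kb), a standard cloning and in vitro transcription vector. It is propagated in E. coli under ampicillin selection. Although catalogued as a bacterial expression vector, the record indicates that it serves mainly as a transcription template rather than for protein production. No feature table accompanies the entry, so details such as the exact origin of replication and the precise boundaries of the insert are not stated.

The payload is an approximately 1.5 kb insert of rat (R. norvegicus) islet1 (Isl1, also called islet-1), which encodes a LIM-homeodomain transcription factor. The record does not state whether the fragment covers the complete coding sequence or includes untranslated regions, and it does not explain the "phoII" designation. The insert was placed by restriction cloning between HindIII at the 5′ end and XbaI at the 3′ end, and both sites remain intact. It is flanked by the opposing SP6 and T7 phage promoters of the pGEM polylinker, with SP6 at the 5′ side and T7 at the 3′ side; these also serve as sequencing primer sites.

This arrangement allows strand-specific RNA to be made by run-off transcription. According to the depositor's comments, linearising at XbaI and transcribing from SP6 gives a sense probe, while linearising at HindIII and transcribing from T7 gives an antisense probe. The construct is therefore suited to generating riboprobes for detecting Isl1 mRNA, for example by in situ hybridisation, with the sense transcript serving as a negative control.
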