>Addgene plasmid #16268 | pGEM rat islet1 (phoII) [TJ#1] | addgene partial sequence | sequence record 22664 | T7 5'-TAATACGACTCACTATAGGG-3'
ACCCGGGGATCCTCTAGATGTGCAGTGAAATGAAAATGCGCAGTTTTGAGATCCTTGAATATAAATCCTC
TACGTTTTAAAAACGTCTCTCTCTCTCTCTCTTTTTTTTTTCCTTTTTCTTTTTCAGTCCTCCTAAGGTC
ATTGAATAGCATATGTTGGGCTTAGGGTTTTGTTTGTTTTTAATTCTAGTAAAATCCCATGATTGTCTTC
ACAGTGTTGCTACCATATCACCTTGTCATTAAAACAGACTTCGTGCATTTCATGGAGCATTCGTTTCTTG
ATTCAGTTTTCATTGACTGGGTCGTTAAATACTTTTATTCCGGAGTTCAACGTCATTTCCCACGTTCTCC
AACAGGGGAAAAACAAAACAAAACAAAACATCTGAATGAATGTTCCTCATGCCTCTATAGGACTGGCTAC
CATGCTGTTGGGTGTATCTGGGAGCTGAGAGGACATCGATGCTACTTCACTGCCAGTGGAATTAGAGCCT
GGTCCTCCTTCTGAAAAATTGACCAGTTGCTGAAAAGCAGGCTGATCTATGTCACTTTGCAAGGCGAAGT
CACTCAGTACTTTCCAGGGCGGCTGGTAACTTTGCACCTCAACTGGGTTAGCCTGTAAACCACCATCATG
TCTCTCCGGACTAGCAGCCACCATGGGAGTTCCTGTCATCCCCTGGATATTAGTTTTGTCGTTGGGTTGC
TGCTGCTGGAGCTGCTTCATCATGATGCTGCGTTTCTTGTCCTTGCACCTCTTGTTTTGAAACCAGACCC
GGATGACTCGGGGACTGAGGCCGGTCATCTCCACTAGTTGCT
